>Addgene plasmid #85622 | pUAST-yki:FLAG(3x) | addgene full sequence | sequence record 177802 | Addgene NGS Result
AGCGAGCGCCGGAGTATAAATAGAGGCGCTTCGTCTACGGAGCGACAATTCAATTCAAACAAGCAAAGTG
AACACGTCGCTAAGCGAAAGCTAAGCAAATAAACAAGCGCAGCTGAACAAGCTAAACAATCTGCAGTAAA
GTGCAAGTTAAAGTGAATCAATTAAAAGTAACCAGCAACCAAGTAAATCAACTGCAACTACTGAAATCTG
CCAAGAAGTAATTATTGAATACAAGAAGAGAACTCTGAATAGGGAATTGGGAATTCGTTAACAGATCTGC
GGCCGCGGCTCGAATGTGCGCGTGCCTAATCGCTAAGATAATTCTATGTAGTTTTCGTTTGTATACAATA
AGTGCCTTTTATATGTTAACGACGATGTCAGCCAGCAGCAATACAAACAGCCTGATCGAGAAGGAGATCG
ACGACGAGGACATGCTTTCGCCGATCAAGTCCAACAACCTGGTGGTGCGGGTCAACCAGGACACGGACGA
CAACCTGCAGGCGCTATTCGACAGCGTCCTGAATCCGGGTGACGCCAAGCGCCCGCTGCAGCTGCCCCTG
CGCATGCGGAAGCTGCCCAACTCCTTCTTCACGCCCCCGGCGCCCTCGCACTCGCGGGCCAACAGCGCCG
ACTCCACCTACGACGCGGGCTCCCAGTCGAGCATCAACATCGGGAACAAGGCGTCCATCGTCCAGCAGCC
AGATGGCCAGTCGCCCATCGCCGCCATCCCCCAGCTCCAGATTCAGCCGTCTCCCCAGCACAGCCGCCTG
GCGATACATCACTCCCGAGCCCGCAGCAGCCCCGCCTCGCTGCAGCAGAACTACAATGTGCGCGCCCGGA
GCGACGCAGCAGCAGCCAACAATCCGAATGCCAATCCGAGCAGCCAACAGCAGCCCGCTGGGCCCACTTT
CCCAGAGAACAGTGCCCAAGAGTTCCCCAGCGGCGCCCCGGCCAGCTCGGCCATTGATCTGGACGCCATG
AACACCTGCATGTCGCAGGACATTCCCATGTCCATGCAGACAGTGCACAAGAAGCAGCGCTCCTACGACG
TCATCAGCCCCATTCAGTTGAACCGCCAACTAGGCGCCTTGCCGCCGGGATGGGAGCAAGCCAAGACCAA
TGATGGCCAGATCTACTACTTGAATCATACTACAAAATCTACGCAGTGGGAGGATCCCAGAATCCAATAT
CGCCAGCAGCAGCAAATCTTGATGGCCGAGCGAATAAAGCAGAATGATGTTTTGCAAACTACAAAACAAA
CTACCACATCGACCATTGCTAACAATTTGGGTCCACTGCCGGATGGTTGGGAGCAGGCAGTTACCGAGTC
CGGAGATCTTTACTTTATAAATCACATTGATCGAACGACTTCATGGAATGATCCCAGAATGCAATCTGGG
CTTAGCGTGCTCGACTGCCCAGATAACTTAGTGTCTTCCCTCCAGATTGAGGATAATCTTTGCAGTAACT
TGTTCAATGACGCACAGGCCATTGTAAATCCGCCGTCTTCCCACAAACCTGACGATTTGGAATGGTATAA
AATTAATTTCGAGCGGACCATGGACTACAAAGACCATGACGGTGATTATAAAGATCATGACATCGATTAC
AAGGATGACGATGACAAGGGTACCACTAGAGGATCTTTGTGAAGGAACCTTACTTCTGTGGTGTGACATA
ATTGGACAAACTACCTACAGAGATTTAAAGCTCTAAGGTAAATATAAAATTTTTAAGTGTATAATGTGTT
AAACTACTGATTCTAATTGTTTGTGTATTTTAGATTCCAACCTATGGAACTGATGAATGGGAGCAGTGGT
GGAATGCCTTTAATGAGGAAAACCTGTTTTGCTCAGAAGAAATGCCATCTAGTGATGATGAGGCTACTGC
TGACTCTCAACATTCTACTCCTCCAAAAAAGAAGAGAAAGGTAGAAGACCCCAAGGACTTTCCTTCAGAA
TTGCTAAGTTTTTTGAGTCATGCTGTGTTTAGTAATAGAACTCTTGCTTGCTTTGCTATTTACACCACAA
AGGAAAAAGCTGCACTGCTATACAAGAAAATTATGGAAAAATATTTGATGTATAGTGCCTTGACTAGAGA
TCATAATCAGCCATACCACATTTGTAGAGGTTTTACTTGCTTTAAAAAACCTCCCACACCTCCCCCTGAA
CCTGAAACATAAAATGAATGCAATTGTTGTTGTTAACTTGTTTATTGCAGCTTATAATGGTTACAAATAA
AGCAATAGCATCACAAATTTCACAAATAAAGCATTTTTTTCACTGCATTCTAGTTGTGGTTTGTCCAAAC
TCATCAATGTATCTTATCATGTCTGGATCCACTAGAAGGCCTAATTCTAGTATGTATGTAAGTTAATAAA
ACCCATTTTTGCGGAAAGTAGATAAAAAAAACATTTTTTTTTTTTACTGCACTGGATATCATTGAACTTA
TCTGATCAGTTTTAAATTTACTTCGATCCAAGGGTATTTGATGTACCAGGTTCTTTCGATTACCTCTCAC
TCAAAATGACATTCCACTCAAAGTCAGCGCTGTTTGCCTCCTTCTCTGTCCACAGAAATATCGCCGTCTC
TTTCGCCGCTGCGTCCGCTATCTCTTTCGCCACCGTTTGTAGCGTTACGTAGCGTCAATGTCCGCCTTCA
GTTGCATTTTGTCAGCGGTTTCGTGACGAAGCTCCAAGCGGTTTACGCCATCAATTAAACACAAAGTGCT
GTGCCAAAACTCCTCTCGCTTCTTATTTTTGTTTGTTTTTTGAGTGATTGGGGTGGTGATTGGTTTTGGG
TGGGTAAGCAGGGGAAAGTGTGAAAAATCCCGGCAATGGGCCAAGAGGATCAGGAGCTATTAATTCGCGG
AGGCAGCAAACACCCATCTGCCGAGCATCTGAACAATGTGAGTAGTACATGTGCATACATCTTAAGTTCA
CTTGATCTATAGGAACTGCGATTGCAACATCAAATTGTCTGCGGCGTGAGAACTGCGACCCACAAAAATC
CCAAACCGCAATTGCACAAACAAATAGTGACACGAAACAGATTATTCTGGTAGCTGTTCTCGCTATATAA
GACAATTTTTGAGATCATATCATGATCAAGACATCTAAAGGCATTCATTTTCGACTATATTCTTTTTTAC
AAAAAATATAACAACCAGATATTTTAAGCTGATCCTAGATGCACAAAAAATAAATAAAAGTATAAACCTA
CTTCGTAGGATACTTCGGGGTACTTTTTGTTCGGGGTTAGATGAGCATAACGCTTGTAGTTGATATTTGA
GATCCCCTATCATTGCAGGGTGACAGCGGAGCGGCTTCGCAGAGCTGCATTAACCAGGGCTTCGGGCAGG
CCAAAAACTACGGCACGCTCCGGCCACCCAGTCCGCCGGAGGACTCCGGTTCAGGGAGCGGCCAACTAGC
CGAGAACCTCACCTATGCCTGGCACAATATGGACATCTTTGGGGCGGTCAATCAGCCGGGCTCCGGATGG
CGGCAGCTGGTCAACCGGACACGCGGACTATTCTGCAACGAGCGACACATACCGGCGCCCAGGAAACATT
TGCTCAAGAACGGTGAGTTTCTATTCGCAGTCGGCTGATCTGTGTGAAATCTTAATAAAGGGTCCAATTA
CCAATTTGAAACTCAGTTTGCGGCGTGGCCTATCCGGGCGAACTTTTGGCCGTGATGGGCAGTTCCGGTG
CCGGAAAGACGACCCTGCTGAATGCCCTTGCCTTTCGATCGCCGCAGGGCATCCAAGTATCGCCATCCGG
GATGCGACTGCTCAATGGCCAACCTGTGGACGCCAAGGAGATGCAGGCCAGGTGCGCCTATGTCCAGCAG
GATGACCTCTTTATCGGCTCCCTAACGGCCAGGGAACACCTGATTTTCCAAGCCATGGTGCGGATGCCAC
GACATCTGACCTATCGGCAGCGAGTGGCCCGCGTGGATCAGGTGATCCAGGAGCTTTCGCTCAGCAAATG
TCAGCACACGATCATCGGTGTGCCCGGCAGGGTGAAAGGTCTGTCCGGCGGAGAAAGGAAGCGTCTGGCA
TTCGCCTCCGAGGCTCTAACCGATCCGCCGCTTCTGATCTGCGATGAGCCCACCTCCGGACTGGACTCCT
TTACCGCCCACAGCGTCGTCCAGGTGCTGAAGAAGCTGTCGCAGAAGGGCAAGACCGTCATCCTGACCAT
TCATCAGCCGTCTTCCGAGCTGTTTGAGCTCTTTGACAAGATCCTTCTGATGGCCGAGGGCAGGGTAGCT
TTCTTGGGCACTCCCAGCGAAGCCGTCGACTTCTTTTCCTAGTGAGTTCGATGTGTTTATTAAGGGTATC
TAGTATTACATAACATCTCAACTCCTATCCAGCGTGGGTGCCCAGTGTCCTACCAACTACAATCCGGCGG
ACTTTTACGTACAGGTGTTGGCCGTTGTGCCCGGACGGGAGATCGAGTCCCGTGATCGGATCGCCAAGAT
ATGCGACAATTTTGCCATTAGCAAAGTAGCCCGGGATATGGAGCAGTTGTTGGCCACCAAAAATCTGGAG
AAGCCACTGGAGCAGCCGGAGAATGGGTACACCTACAAGGCCACCTGGTTCATGCAGTTCCGGGCGGTCC
TGTGGCGATCCTGGCTGTCGGTGCTCAAGGAACCACTCCTCGTAAAAGTGCGACTTATTCAGACAACGGT
GAGTGGTTCCAGTGGAAACAAATGATATAACGCTTACAATTCTTGGAAACAAATTCGCTAGATTTTAGAT
AGAATTGCCTGATTCCACACCCTTCTTAGTTTTTTTCAATGAGATGTATAGTTTATAGTTTTGCAGAAGA
TAAATAAATTTCATTTAACTCGCGAATATTAATGAGATGCGAGTAACATTTTAATTTGCAGATGGTTGCC
ATCTTGATTGGCCTCATCTTTTTGGGCCAACAACTCACGCAAGTGGGTGTGATGAATATCAACGGAGCCA
TCTTCCTCTTCCTGACCAACATGACCTTTCAAAACGTCTTTGCCACGATAAATGTAAGTCATGTTTAGAA
TACATTTGCATTTCAATAATTTACTAACTTTCTAATGAATCGATTCGATTTAGGTGTTCACCTCAGAGCT
GCCAGTTTTTATGAGGGAGGCCCGAAGTCGACTTTATCGCTGTGACACATACTTTCTGGGCAAAACGATT
GCCGAATTGCCGCTTTTTCTCACAGTGCCACTGGTCTTCACGGCGATTGCCTATCCGATGATCGGACTGC
GGGCCGGAGTGCTGCACTTCTTCAACTGCCTGGCGCTGGTCACTCTGGTGGCCAATGTGTCAACGTCCTT
CGGATATCTAATATCCTGCGCCAGCTCCTCGACCTCGATGGCGCTGTCTGTGGGTCCGCCGGTTATCATA
CCATTCCTGCTCTTTGGCGGCTTCTTCTTGAACTCGGGCTCGGTGCCAGTATACCTCAAATGGTTGTCGT
ACCTCTCATGGTTCCGTTACGCCAACGAGGGTCTGCTGATTAACCAATGGGCGGACGTGGAGCCGGGCGA
AATTAGCTGCACATCGTCGAACACCACGTGCCCCAGTTCGGGCAAGGTCATCCTGGAGACGCTTAACTTC
TCCGCCGCCGATCTGCCGCTGGACTACGTGGGTCTGGCCATTCTCATCGTGAGCTTCCGGGTGCTCGCAT
ATCTGGCTCTAAGACTTCGGGCCCGACGCAAGGAGTAGCCGACATATATCCGAAATAACTGCTTGTTTTT
TTTTTTTACCATTATTACCATCGTGTTTACTGTTTATTGCCCCCTCAAAAAGCTAATGTAATTATATTTG
TGCCAATAAAAACAAGATATGACCTATAGAATACAAGTATTTCCCCTTCGAACATCCCCACAAGTAGACT
TTGGATTTGTCTTCTAACCAAAAGACTTACACACCTGCATACCTTACATCAAAAACTCGTTTATCGCTAC
ATAAAACACCGGGATATATTTTTTATATACATACTTTTCAAATCGCGCGCCCTCTTCATAATTCACCTCC
ACCACACCACGTTTCGTAGTTGCTCTTTCGCTGTCTCCCACCCGCTCTCCGCAACACATTCACCTTTTGT
TCGACGACCTTGGAGCGACTGTCGTTAGTTCCGCGCGATTCGGTTCGCTCAAATGGTTCCGAGTGGTTCA
TTTCGTCTCAATAGAAATTAGTAATAAATATTTGTATGTACAATTTATTTGCTCCAATATATTTGTATAT
ATTTCCCTCACAGCTATATTTATTCTAATTTAATATTATGACTTTTTAAGGTAATTTTTTGTGACCTGTT
CGGAGTGATTAGCGTTACAATTTGAACTGAAAGTGACATCCAGTGTTTGTTCCTTGTGTAGATGCATCTC
AAAAAAATGGTGGGCATAATAGTGTTGTTTATATATATCAAAAATAACAACTATAATAATAAGAATACAT
TTAATTTAGAAAATGCTTGGATTTCACTGGAACTAGAATTAATTCGGCTGCTGCTCTAAACGACGCATTT
CGTACTCCAAAGTACGAATTTTTTCCCTCAAGCTCTTATTTTCATTAAACAATGAACAGGACCTAACGCA
CAGTCACGTTATTGTTTACATAAATGATTTTTTTTACTATTCAAACTTACTCTGTTTGTGTACTCCCACT
GGTATAGCCTTCTTTTATCTTTTCTGGTTCAGGCTCTATCACTTTACTAGGTACGGCATCTGCGTTGAGT
CGCCTCCTTTTAAATGTCTGACCTTTTGCAGGTGCAGCCTTCCACTGCGAATCATTAAAGTGGGTATCAC
AAATTTGGGAGTTTTCACCAAGGCTGCACCCAAGGCTCTGCTCCCACAATTTTCTCTTAATAGCACACTT
CGGCACGTGAATTAATTTTACTCCAGTCACAGCTTTGCAGCAAAATTTGCAATATTTCATTTTTTTTTAT
TCCACGTAAGGGTTAATGTTTTCAAAAAAAAATTCGTCCGCACACAACCTTTCCTCTCAACAAGCAAACG
TGCACTGAATTTAAGTGTATACTTCGGTAAGCTTCGGCTATCGACGGGACCACCTTATGTTATTTCATCA
TGGGCCAGACCCACGTAGTCCAGCGGCAGATCGGCGGCGGAGAAGTTAAGCGTCTCCAGGATGACCTTGC
CCGAACTGGGGCACGTGGTGTTCGACGATGTGCAGCTAATTTCGCCCGGCTCCACGTCCGCCCATTGGTT
AATCAGCAGACCCTCGTTGGCGTAACGGAACCATGAGAGGTACGACAACCATTTGAGGTATACTGGCACC
GAGCCCGAGTTCAAGAAGAAGGCGTTTTTCCATAGGCTCCGCCCCCCTGACGAGCATCACAAAAATCGAC
GCTCAAGTCAGAGGTGGCGAAACCCGACAGGACTATAAAGATACCAGGCGTTTCCCCCTGGAAGCTCCCT
CGTGCGCTCTCCTGTTCCGACCCTGCCGCTTACCGGATACCTGTCCGCCTTTCTCCCTTCGGGAAGCGTG
GCGCTTTCTCATAGCTCACGCTGTAGGTATCTCAGTTCGGTGTAGGTCGTTCGCTCCAAGCTGGGCTGTG
TGCACGAACCCCCCGTTCAGCCCGACCGCTGCGCCTTATCCGGTAACTATCGTCTTGAGTCCAACCCGGT
AAGACACGACTTATCGCCACTGGCAGCAGCCACTGGTAACAGGATTAGCAGAGCGAGGTATGTAGGCGGT
GCTACAGAGTTCTTGAAGTGGTGGCCTAACTACGGCTACACTAGAAGAACAGTATTTGGTATCTGCGCTC
TGCTGAAGCCAGTTACCTTCGGAAAAAGAGTTGGTAGCTCTTGATCCGGCAAACAAACCACCGCTGGTAG
CGGTGGTTTTTTTGTTTGCAAGCAGCAGATTACGCGCAGAAAAAAAGGATCTCAAGAAGATCCTTTGATC
TTTTCTACGGGGTCTGACGCTCAGTGGAACGAAAACTCACGTTAAGGGATTTTGGTCATGAGATTATCAA
AAAGGATCTTCACCTAGATCCTTTTAAATTAAAAATGAAGTTTTAAATCAATCTAAAGTATATATGAGTA
AACTTGGTCTGACAGTTACCAATGCTTAATCAGTGAGGCACCTATCTCAGCGATCTGTCTATTTCGTTCA
TCCATAGTTGCCTGACTCCCCGTCGTGTAGATAACTACGATACGGGAGGGCTTACCATCTGGCCCCAGTG
CTGCAATGATACCGCGAGACCCACGCTCACCGGCTCCAGATTTATCAGCAATAAACCAGCCAGCCGGAAG
GGCCGAGCGCAGAAGTGGTCCTGCAACTTTATCCGCCTCCATCCAGTCTATTAATTGTTGCCGGGAAGCT
AGAGTAAGTAGTTCGCCAGTTAATAGTTTGCGCAACGTTGTTGCCATTGCTACAGGCATCGTGGTGTCAC
GCTCGTCGTTTGGTATGGCTTCATTCAGCTCCGGTTCCCAACGATCAAGGCGAGTTACATGATCCCCCAT
GTTGTGCAAAAAAGCGGTTAGCTCCTTCGGTCCTCCGATCGTTGTCAGAAGTAAGTTGGCCGCAGTGTTA
TCACTCATGGTTATGGCAGCACTGCATAATTCTCTTACTGTCATGCCATCCGTAAGATGCTTTTCTGTGA
CTGGTGAGTACTCAACCAAGTCATTCTGAGAATAGTGTATGCGGCGACCGAGTTGCTCTTGCCCGGCGTC
AATACGGGATAATACCGCGCCACATAGCAGAACTTTAAAAGTGCTCATCATTGGAAAACGTTCTTCGGGG
CGAAAACTCTCAAGGATCTTACCGCTGTTGAGATCCAGTTCGATGTAACCCACTCGTGCACCCAACTGAT
CTTCAGCATCTTTTACTTTCACCAGCGTTTCTGGGTGAGCAAAAACAGGAAGGCAAAATGCCGCAAAAAA
GGGAATAAGGGCGACACGGAAATGTTGAATACTCATACTCTTCCTTTTTCAATATTATTGAAGCATTTAT
CAGGGTTATTGTCTCATGAGCGGATACATATTTGAATGTATTTAGAAAAATAAACAAATAGGGGTTCCGC
GCACATTTCCCCGAAAAGTGCCACCTGACGTCTAAGAAACCATTATTATCATGACATTAACCTATAAAAA
TAGGCGTATCACGAGGCCCTTTCGTCTCGCGCGTTTCGGTGATGACGGTGAAAACCTCTGACACATGCAG
CTCCCGGAGACGGTCACAGCTTGTCTGTAAGCGGATGCCGGGAGCAGACAAGCCCGTCAGGGCGCGTCAG
CGGGTGTTGGCGGGTGTCGGGGCTGGCTTAACTATGCGGCATCAGAGCAGATTGTACTGAGAGTGCACCA
TATGCGGTGTGAAATACCGCACCGAATCGCGCGGAACTAACGACAGTCGCTCCAAGGTCGTCGAACAAAA
GGTGAATGTGTTGCGGAGAGCGGGTGGGAGACAGCGAAAGAGCAACTACGAAACGTGGTGTGGTGGAGGT
GAATTATGAAGAGGGCGCGCGATTTGAAAAGTATGTATATAAAAAATATATCCCGGTGTTTTATGTAGCG
ATAAACGAGTTTTTGATGTAAGGTATGCAGGTGTGTAAGTCTTTTGGTTAGAAGACAAATCCAAAGTCTA
CTTGTGGGGATGTTCGAAGGGGAAATACTTGTATTCTATAGGTCATATCTTGTTTTTATTGGCACAAATA
TAATTACATTAGCTTTTTGAGGGGGCAATAAACAGTAAACACGATGGTAATAATGGTAAAAAAAAAAAAC
AAGCAGTTATTTCGGATATATGTCGGCTACTCCTTGCGTCGGGCCCGAAGTCTTAGAGCCAGATATGCGA
GCACCCGGAAGCTCACGATGAGAATGGCCAGACCATGATGAAATAACATAAGGTGGTCCCGTCGGCAAGA
GACATCCACTTAACGTATGCTTGCAATAAGTGCGAGTGAAAGGAATAGTATTCTGAGTGTCGTATTGAGT
CTGAGTGAGACAGCGATATGATTGTTGATTAACCCTTAGCATGTCCGTGGGGTTTGAATTAACTCATAAT
ATTAATTAGACGAAATTATTTTTAAAGTTTTATTTTTAATAATTTGCGAGTACGCAAAGCTTGGCTGCAT
CCAACGCGTTGGGAGCTCTCCGGATCCAAGCTTGCATGCCTGCAGGTCGGAGTACTGTCCTCCGAGCGGA
GTACTGTCCTCCGAGCGGAGTACTGTCCTCCGAGCGGAGTACTGTCCTCCGAGCGGAGTACTGTCCTCCG
AGCGGAGACTCT
Features (pLannotate 1.2.2; 21 found; start..end, strand, type, name):
      9..247     +  promoter       hsp70 promoter: Drosophila melanogaster hsp70Bb promoter
    363..1547    +  CDS            yki: YAP1_DROME - Experimental evidence at protein level: Swiss-Prot protein existence level 1. Transcriptional coactivator which is the critical downstream regulatory target in the Hippo/SWH (Sav/Wts/Hpo) signaling pathway that plays a pivotal role in organ size control and tumor suppression by restricting proliferation and promoting apoptosis (PubMed:16096061, PubMed:18313299, PubMed:22615583, PubMed:27462444). The core of this pathway is composed of a kinase cascade wherein Hippo (Hpo), in complex with its regulatory protein Salvador (Sav), phosphorylates and activates Warts (Wts) in complex wit
   1563..1628    +  CDS            3xFLAG: three tandem FLAG® epitope tags, followed by an enterokinase cleavage site
   1642..1716    +  CDS            small t antigen (fragment): SV40 (simian virus 40) small t antigen
   1718..1783    +  intron         small t intron: SV40 (simian virus 40) small t antigen intron
   1913..1933    +  CDS            SV40 NLS: nuclear localization signal of SV40 (simian virus 40) large T antigen
   1940..2074    +  CDS            LT_POVHA (fragment): Protein inferred from homology: Swiss-Prot protein existence level 3. Isoform large T antigen is a key early protein essential for both driving viral replication and inducing cellular transformation. Plays a role in viral genome replication by driving entry of quiescent cells into the cell cycle and by autoregulating the synthesis of viral early mRNA. Displays highly oncogenic activities by corrupting the host cellular checkpoint mechanisms that guard cell division and the transcription, replication, and repair of DNA. Participates in the modulation of cellular gene expression preceeding viral
   2099..2182    +  CDS            large T antigen (fragment): large T antigen from SV40 (simian virus 40)
   2205..2339    +  polyA_signal   SV40 poly(A) signal: SV40 polyadenylation signal
   2357..6476    +  gene           mini-white: white; This modified version of the white gene lacks part of the first intron.
   6487..7072    -  misc_feature   P element 5' end: No description available
   7073..7301    -  CDS            mini-white (fragment): Drosophila white gene eye color pigment; white; This is a modified version of the white gene lacking part of the first intron.
   7307..7895    -  rep_origin     ori: high-copy-number ColE1/pMB1/pBR322/pUC origin of replication
   8066..8926    -  CDS            AmpR: β-lactamase; bla; confers resistance to ampicillin, carbenicillin, and related antibiotics
   8927..9031    -  promoter       AmpR promoter: bla
   9126..9161    +  CDS            rop (fragment): Rop protein, which maintains plasmids at low copy number; rop
   9263..9332    +  misc_feature   bom (fragment): basis of mobility region from pBR322
   9331..9834    -  gene           mini-white (fragment): white; This modified version of the white gene lacks part of the first intron.
   9834..10066   -  misc_feature   P element 3' end: P element 3' end
  10108..10129   -  misc_feature   MCS (fragment): pUC18/19 multiple cloning site
  10128..10222   +  protein_bind   5X UAS: five tandem copies of the "ScaI site" 17-mer CGGAGTACTGTCCTCCG, an upstream activating sequence (UAS) that efficiently binds yeast Gal4 (Webster et al., 1988; Pfeiffer et al., 2010) GAL4
