[The description below was written by a language model from this plasmid's Addgene catalogue record and pLannotate feature annotations shown in this document.]
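Description:
pUAST-yki:FLAG(3x) is a Drosophila transgenesis and expression plasmid built on the pUAST backbone, designed to express the fly Yorkie (yki) protein carrying a C-terminal 3xFLAG epitope tag. In bacteria it is maintained through a high-copy ColE1/pUC-type origin and selected with ampicillin via the β-lactamase gene. The catalogue lists a total size of about 10.3 kb, while the sequenced record annotated here is 10,232 nt, a small discrepancy that the record does not explain.

The expression cassette follows the standard GAL4/UAS design: five tandem GAL4-binding UAS sites sit upstream of the minimal hsp70 promoter, so transcription depends on GAL4 supplied by a driver line, allowing tissue- or stage-specific expression. Downstream lies the yki coding sequence, inserted at XhoI sites, followed closely by the 3xFLAG tag, which permits detection or immunoprecipitation with anti-FLAG antibodies. The transcript is processed using SV40-derived sequences, including the small t intron and the SV40 polyadenylation signal; the short T-antigen and NLS annotations in this region are fragments of that SV40 terminator segment rather than intended coding parts. The annotated P element 5′ and 3′ ends flank the UAS cassette and the mini-white gene, enabling transposase-mediated germline integration, with mini-white providing an eye-colour marker to identify transformants in a white mutant background.

Yki is the transcriptional coactivator acting downstream of the Hippo/Warts kinase cascade in organ size control. The associated study concerned in vivo regulation of Yorkie phosphorylation and localization, uses for which a tagged, GAL4-inducible protein is well suited.
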