Addgene plasmid #85622: pUAST-yki:FLAG(3x)
Purpose: Express 3x Flagged yki in Drosophila.
Depositing lab: Kenneth Irvine. Depositing organization: Rutgers, The State University of New Jersey. Publication: In vivo regulation of Yorkie phosphorylation and localization. Oh H, Irvine KD. Development. 2008 Mar;135(6):1081-8. doi: 10.1242/dev.015255. Epub 2008 Feb 6. PubMed 18256197.
Backbone
  Vector backbone: pUAST
  Backbone size w/o insert (bp): 8904
  Total vector size (bp): 10304
  Vector type: Insect Expression
Growth in bacteria
  Bacterial resistance: Ampicillin, 100 μg/mL
  Growth temperature: 37°C
  Growth strain: DH5alpha
  Copy number: Unknown
Gene/Insert
  Gene/Insert name: yki
  Species: D. melanogaster (fly)
  Insert size (bp): 1400
  Entrez Gene: yki (a.k.a. Dmel_CG4005, CG4005, Dmel\CG4005, YAP, YKI, Yki, yap)
  Tag / fusion protein: 3x FLAG (C terminal on backbone)
  Cloning method: Restriction Enzyme; 5′ cloning site XhoI (unknown if destroyed); 3′ cloning site XhoI (unknown if destroyed)
  Sequencing primers: 5′ N\A
Terms and licenses: Academic/Nonprofit Terms; Industry Terms: Not Available to Industry
How to cite: pUAST-yki:FLAG(3x) was a gift from Kenneth Irvine (Addgene plasmid # 85622 ; http://n2t.net/addgene:85622 ; RRID:Addgene_85622)
